>Addgene plasmid #99792 | pHI-Sm-WD66 | addgene full sequence | sequence record 194757 | Addgene NGS Result
CAAAAAACCCCTCAAGACCCGTTTAGAGGCCCCAAGGGGTTATGCTAGGCGCGCCGGATCCTAATACGAC
TCACTATAGGGAGATTTAGGTGACACTATAGAAGTGACCTTCACCAGGTTAGTCCTCAGCAGACCCCAAA
TTCATATGGGAGCATGAACGTTACAGATAACACAAATCAAAATGATGATTTCGATAAAAATACACAAGGA
TCAAATGAAGCAAAACATTTAGTTGAACATAAAACGGAGAACGAGATTTCTTGCCTCAACCCAGTTGTGC
CAGAAGCAATTTCTCCTTCATGGACGTTCGGATTTAATCAGTCTGTTCCTCTCATAAACTTGAGTGACGA
TCAATCGAACATAGTCTTTTATGCGTCTGCCCATTTATTGGTATTATTTGACATAAAAAACAACAGGCAG
AAAATTTTGAGGGGACATTGCAATGAAGTGATGAGTATTACATGTAGTGGAGATAAACGTTGGTTAGCTT
CGGGTGATCGCGGTATTGATAGTGCTGTCATAGTATGGGATATAAAAACGGGAGAAGCGGTCCGAACAAT
CACCAAACCTCACAGCTACGGTGTTGTATCAGTTGCTCTAACCAAGGACGCCCGCTATCTGGCTACATTA
GGCGCTGATTCCGTTGATCAGAGTTTATCTATTTGGAACTGGACTTCAGGAAGTGATTTGCCACACTGTC
AAGTGAAAGGTCTCCCTTTAGTGAGGGTTAATTCTCCCTATAGTGAGTCGTATTAGGATCCGGCGCGCCT
AGCATAACCCCTTGGGGCCTCTAAACGGGTCTTGAGGGGTTTTTTGACGCGTCGATTTCGGCCTATTGGT
TAAAAAATGAGCTGATTTAACAAAAATTTAACGCGAATTTTAACAAAATTCAGGGCGCAAGGGCTGCTAA
AGGAAGCGGAACACGTAGAAAGCCAGTCCGCAGAAACGGTGCTGACCCCGGATGAATGTCAGCTACTGGG
CTATCTGGACAAGGGAAAACGCAAGCGCAAAGAGAAAGCAGGTAGCTTGCAGTGGGCTTACATGGCGATA
GCTAGACTGGGCGGTTTTATGGACAGCAAGCGAACCGGAATTGCCAGCTGGGGCGCCCTCTGGTAAGGTT
GGGAAGCCCTGCAAAGTAAACTGGATGGCTTTCTTGCCGCCAATGATCTGATGGCGCAGGGGATCAAGAT
CTGATCAAGAGACAGGATGAGGATCGTTTCGCATGATTGAACAAGATGGATTGCACGCAGGTTCTCCGGC
CGCTTGGGTGGAGAGGCTATTCGGCTATGACTGGGCACAACAGACAATCGGCTGCTCTGATGCCGCCGTG
TTCCGGCTGTCAGCGCAGGGGCGCCCGGTTCTTTTTGTCAAGACCGACCTGTCCGGTGCCCTGAATGAAC
TGCAGGACGAGGCAGCGCGGCTATCGTGGCTGGCCACGACGGGCGTTCCTTGCGCAGCTGTGCTCGACGT
TGTCACTGAAGCGGGAAGGGACTGGCTGCTATTGGGCGAAGTGCCGGGGCAGGATCTCCTGTCATCCCAC
CTTGCTCCTGCCGAGAAAGTATCCATCATGGCTGATGCAATGCGGCGGCTGCATACGCTTGATCCGGCTA
CCTGCCCATTCGACCACCAAGCGAAACATCGCATCGAGCGAGCACGTACTCGGATGGAAGCCGGTCTTGT
CGATCAGGATGATCTGGACGAAGAGCATCAGGGGCTCGCGCCAGCCGAACTGTTCGCCAGGCTCAAGGCG
CGCATGCCCGACGGCGAGGATCTCGTCGTGACCCATGGCGATGCCTGCTTGCCGAATATCATGGTGGAAA
ATGGCCGCTTTTCTGGATTCATCGACTGTGGCCGGCTGGGTGTGGCGGACCGCTATCAGGACATAGCGTT
GGCTACCCGTGATATTGCTGAAGAGCTTGGCGGCGAATGGGCTGACCGCTTCCTCGTGCTTTACGGTATC
GCCGCTCCCGATTCGCAGCGCATCGCCTTCTATCGCCTTCTTGACGAGTTCTTCTGAATTGAAAAAGGAA
GAGTATGAGTATTCAACATTTCCGTGTCGCCCTTATTCCCTTTTTTGCGGCATTTTGCCTTCCTGTTTTT
GCTCACCCAGAAACGCTGGTGAAAGTAAAAGATGCTGAAGATCAGTTGGGTGCACGAGTGGGTTACATCG
AACTGGATCTCAACAGCGGTAAGATCCTTGAGAGTTTTCGCCCCGAAGAACGTTTTCCAATGATGAGCAC
TTTTAAAGTTCTGCTATGTGGCGCGGTATTATCCCGTATTGACGCCGGGCAAGAGCAACTCGGTCGCCGC
ATACACTATTCTCAGAATGACTTGGTTGAGTACTCACCAGTCACAGAAAAGCATCTTACGGATGGCATGA
CAGTAAGAGAATTATGCAGTGCTGCCATAACCATGAGTGATAACACTGCGGCCAACTTACTTCTGACAAC
GATCGGAGGACCGAAGGAGCTAACCGCTTTTTTGCACAACATGGGGGATCATGTAACTCGCCTTGATCGT
TGGGAACCGGAGCTGAATGAAGCCATACCAAACGACGAGCGTGACACCACGATGCCTGTAGCAATGGCAA
CAACGTTGCGCAAACTATTAACTGGCGAACTACTTACTCTAGCTTCCCGGCAACAATTAATAGACTGGAT
GGAGGCGGATAAAGTTGCAGGACCACTTCTGCGCTCGGCCCTTCCGGCTGGCTGGTTTATTGCTGATAAA
TCTGGAGCCGGTGAGCGTGGGTCTCGCGGTATCATTGCAGCACTGGGGCCAGATGGTAAGCCCTCCCGTA
TCGTAGTTATCTACACGACGGGGAGCCAGGCAACTATGGATGAACGAAATAGACAGATCGCTGAGATAGG
TGCCTCACTGATTAAGCATTGGTAACTGTCAGACCAAGTTTACTCATATATACTTTAGATTGATTTAAAA
CTTCATTTTTAATTTAAAAGGATCTAGGTGAAGATCCTTTTTGATAATCTCATGACCAAAATCCCTTAAC
GTGAGTTTTCGTTCCACTGAGCGTCAGACCCCGTAGAAAAGATCAAAGGATCTTCTTGAGATCCTTTTTT
TCTGCGCGTAATCTGCTGCTTGCAAACAAAAAAACCACCGCTACCAGCGGTGGTTTGTTTGCCGGATCAA
GAGCTACCAACTCTTTTTCCGAAGGTAACTGGCTTCAGCAGAGCGCAGATACCAAATACTGTTCTTCTAG
TGTAGCCGTAGTTAGGCCACCACTTCAAGAACTCTGTAGCACCGCCTACATACCTCGCTCTGCTAATCCT
GTTACCAGTGGCTGCTGCCAGTGGCGATAAGTCGTGTCTTACCGGGTTGGACTCAAGACGATAGTTACCG
GATAAGGCGCAGCGGTCGGGCTGAACGGGGGGTTCGTGCACACAGCCCAGCTTGGAGCGAACGACCTACA
CCGAACTGAGATACCTACAGCGTGAGCTATGAGAAAGCGCCACGCTTCCCGAAGGGAGAAAGGCGGACAG
GTATCCGGTAAGCGGCAGGGTCGGAACAGGAGAGCGCACGAGGGAGCTTCCAGGGGGAAACGCCTGGTAT
CTTTATAGTCCTGTCGGGTTTCGCCACCTCTGACTTGAGCGTCGATTTTTGTGATGCTCGTCAGGGGGGC
GGAGCCTATGGAAAAACGCCAGCAACGCGGCCTTTTTACGGTTCCTGGCCTTTTGCTGGCCTTTTGCTCA
CATGTTCTTTCCTGCGTTATCCCCTGATTCTGTGGATAACCGTATTACCGCCTTTGAGTGAGCTGATACC
GCTCGCCGCAGCCGAACGACCGAGCGCAGCGAGTCAGTGAGCGAGGAAGCACGCGT
Features (pLannotate 1.2.2; 12 found; start..end, strand, type, name):
      1..48      -  terminator     T7 terminator: transcription terminator for bacteriophage T7 RNA polymerase
     62..80      +  promoter       T7 promoter: promoter for bacteriophage T7 RNA polymerase
     84..102     +  promoter       SP6 promoter: promoter for bacteriophage SP6 RNA polymerase
    715..733     -  promoter       T3 promoter: promoter for bacteriophage T3 RNA polymerase
    737..755     -  promoter       T7 promoter: promoter for bacteriophage T7 RNA polymerase
    769..816     +  terminator     T7 terminator: transcription terminator for bacteriophage T7 RNA polymerase
    823..889     +  rep_origin     M13 ori (fragment): M13 bacteriophage origin of replication; arrow indicates direction of (+) strand synthesis
    892..1191    +  CDS            tnpA (fragment): TN5P_ECOLX - Also known as tnp. Experimental evidence at protein level: Swiss-Prot protein existence level 1. Mediates transposition of transposon Tn5 by a 'cut and paste' mechanism. First, the monomeric transposase binds the 19 bp inverted DNA repeats flanking the transposon. Then, dimerization of the DNA- bound transposase creates a synaptic DNA complex. After nicking of the first DNA strand, excision of the transposon proceeds through a series of intermediates. The transposase then mediates the insertion of the transposon at a new site by strand transfer. The activity of the wild- type tran
   1223..2014    +  CDS            neo: KKA2_KLEPN - Also known as kan, nptII. Experimental evidence at protein level: Swiss-Prot protein existence level 1. Resistance to kanamycin, neomycin, paromomycin, ribostamycin, butirosin and gentamicin B. From Klebsiella pneumoniae.
   2018..2034    +  promoter       AmpR promoter (fragment): bla
   2035..2895    +  CDS            AmpR: β-lactamase; bla; confers resistance to ampicillin, carbenicillin, and related antibiotics
   3066..3654    +  rep_origin     ori: high-copy-number ColE1/pMB1/pBR322/pUC origin of replication
