[The description below was written by a language model from this plasmid's Addgene catalogue record and pLannotate feature annotations shown in this document.]
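Description:
pHI-Sm-WD66 is a small bacterial plasmid (about 3.8 kb) built on the pJC53.2 backbone and carrying a cDNA-derived fragment of the Schistosoma mansoni gene encoding WD repeat containing protein 66. Although it is catalogued as a bacterial expression vector, the depositor notes state that this plasmid series was made for in vitro transcription and may not be suitable for overexpression. They also note that the insert was amplified from cDNA and may differ from the reference sequence. The plasmid replicates in E. coli from a high-copy ColE1/pUC-type origin. The listed selection is kanamycin, consistent with the annotated neo (nptII) gene. The feature table also shows a full-length β-lactamase (AmpR) coding sequence, along with short fragments of an M13 origin and of the Tn5 transposase, which are probably remnants of the backbone's construction.

The insert itself is not annotated, but the unannotated interval of roughly 600 bp between the two promoter clusters is presumably where it sits. That region is flanked by convergent phage promoters: T7 followed by SP6 on one side, and T7 followed by T3 in the opposite orientation on the other. Each T7 promoter is backed by an outward-lying T7 terminator that stops transcripts coming from the opposite side. With this layout, SP6 or T3 polymerase can transcribe a single strand to give sense or antisense RNA, as used for riboprobes in in situ hybridization. T7 polymerase transcribes both strands, which can anneal into double-stranded RNA of the kind used for RNA interference. The record does not state the insert's orientation, its exact boundaries or the cloning sites, so it does not show which promoter yields the antisense strand.
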