Addgene plasmid #99792: pHI-Sm-WD66
Purpose: Expresses S. mansoni WD repeat containing protein 66
Depositing lab: Phillip Newmark.
Backbone
  Vector backbone: pJC53.2
  Vector type: Bacterial Expression
Growth in bacteria
  Bacterial resistance: Kanamycin, 50 μg/mL
  Growth temperature: 37°C
  Growth strain: DH5alpha
  Copy number: Unknown
Gene/Insert
  Gene/Insert name: WD repeat containing protein 66
  Cloning method: Restriction Enzyme; 5′ cloning site unknown (unknown if destroyed); 3′ cloning site unknown (unknown if destroyed)
Terms and licenses: Academic/Nonprofit Terms; Industry Terms: Not Available to Industry
Depositor comments: Addgene Note: These plasmids were generated for in vitro transcription and may not be suitable for overexpression studies. The inserts were amplified from cDNA and may differ from NCBI reference sequences.
How to cite: pHI-Sm-WD66 was a gift from Phillip Newmark (Addgene plasmid # 99792)
